Addgene plasmid #91433: pHH0103_NOXA1-2/2-SV2/2
Purpose: Protein expression and purification of human SH3 domain construct NOXA1-2/2-SV2/2
Depositing lab: Sachdev Sidhu. Depositing organization: University of Toronto. Publication: Comprehensive Analysis of the Human SH3 Domain Family Reveals a Wide Variety of Non-canonical Specificities. Teyra J, Huang H, Jain S, Guan X, Dong A, Liu Y, Tempel W, Min J, Tong Y, Kim PM, Bader GD, Sidhu SS. Structure. 2017 Oct 3;25(10):1598-1610.e3. doi: 10.1016/j.str.2017.07.017. Epub 2017 Sep 7. PubMed 28890361.
Backbone
  Vector backbone: pHH0103
  Vector type: Bacterial Expression
Growth in bacteria
  Bacterial resistance: Ampicillin, 100 μg/mL
  Growth temperature: 37°C
  Growth strain: DH5alpha
  Copy number: Low Copy
Gene/Insert
  Gene/Insert name: NOXA1-2/2-SV2/2
  Species: H. sapiens (human)
  Insert size (bp): 221
  Entrez Gene: NOXA1 (a.k.a. NY-CO-31, SDCCAG31, p51NOX)
  Cloning method: Restriction Enzyme; 5′ cloning site Sfi1 (unknown if destroyed); 3′ cloning site Not1 (unknown if destroyed)
Terms and licenses: Academic/Nonprofit Terms; Industry Terms: Not Available to Industry
How to cite: pHH0103_NOXA1-2/2-SV2/2 was a gift from Sachdev Sidhu (Addgene plasmid # 91433 ; http://n2t.net/addgene:91433 ; RRID:Addgene_91433)
