[The description below was written by a language model from this plasmid's Addgene catalogue record and pLannotate feature annotations shown in this document.]
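Description:
pHH0103_NOXA1-2/2-SV2/2 is a bacterial expression plasmid of about 6.9 kb, built on the pHH0103 backbone, for producing and purifying an SH3 domain fragment of human NOXA1, the activator of the superoxide-generating NADPH oxidase NOX1. It replicates in E. coli from a ColE1/pMB1-type origin and is selected with ampicillin through the TEM beta-lactamase gene and its native promoter. The catalogue lists it as low copy. The annotation also finds a pBR322 bom site and rop in two fragments interrupted by an f1 phage origin, which could allow single-stranded DNA production with helper phage.

Expression is driven by the hybrid tac promoter followed by a lac operator. The plasmid carries its own lacI gene under the lacIq promoter, so transcription is held off by lac repressor and can be induced with IPTG. The reading frame begins with a 6xHis tag, continues into Schistosoma japonicum glutathione S-transferase, and ends with the NOXA1 fragment, which was cloned between SfiI and NotI sites (insert listed as 221 bp). The resulting His-GST-SH3 fusion offers two affinity handles, nickel and glutathione, and GST commonly aids solubility.

An fd phage terminator lies directly after the insert. Beyond it are fragments of M13 gene III, plus partial tetracycline resistance gene and tet promoter sequences. These suggest a backbone derived from a phage-display phagemid and are probably not part of the expressed product, although the record does not state this lineage. The construct belongs to a collection of human SH3 domain constructs used in a family-wide study of peptide-binding specificity. The record does not explain the "2/2" and "SV2/2" labels in the name.
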