Features (pLannotate 1.2.2; 21 found; start..end, strand, type, name):
      1..29      +  promoter       tac promoter: strong E. coli promoter; hybrid between the trp and lac UV5 promoters
     37..53      +  protein_bind   lac operator: The lac repressor binds to the lac operator to inhibit transcription in E. coli. This inhibition can be relieved by adding lactose or isopropyl-β-D-thiogalactopyranoside (IPTG). lac repressor encoded by lacI
    138..155     +  CDS            6xHis: 6xHis affinity tag
    171..824     +  CDS            GST26_SCHJA: Experimental evidence at protein level: Swiss-Prot protein existence level 1. GST isoenzymes appear to play a central role in the parasite detoxification system. Other functions are also suspected including a role in increasing the solubility of haematin in the parasite gut. From Schistosoma japonicum (Blood fluke).
    873..1109    +  CDS            NOXA1 (fragment): NOXA1_HUMAN - Also known as P51NOX. Experimental evidence at protein level: Swiss-Prot protein existence level 1. Functions as an activator of NOX1, a superoxide-producing NADPH oxidase. Functions in the production of reactive oxygen species (ROS) which participate in a variety of biological processes including host defense, hormone biosynthesis, oxygen sensing and signal transduction. May also activate CYBB/gp91phox and NOX3. From Homo sapiens (Human).
   1119..1166    +  terminator     fd terminator (sequence withheld): central terminator from bacteriophage fd (Otsuka and Kunisawa, 1982)
   1171..1383    +  CDS            M13 gene III (fragment) (sequence partly withheld): pIII; III; minor coat protein
   1398..1868    +  CDS            M13 gene III (fragment) (sequence partly withheld): pIII; III; minor coat protein
   1890..1960    +  CDS            TcR (fragment): tetracycline efflux protein; tet; confers resistance to tetracycline
   2202..2582    -  CDS            YPB1_ECOLX: Protein predicted: Swiss-Prot protein existence level 4. From Escherichia coli.
   2599..2750    +  CDS            rop (fragment): Rop protein, which maintains plasmids at low copy number; rop
   2786..3214    -  rep_origin     f1 ori (sequence partly withheld): f1 bacteriophage origin of replication; arrow indicates direction of (+) strand synthesis
   3223..3262    +  CDS            rop (fragment): Rop protein, which maintains plasmids at low copy number; rop
   3364..3504    +  misc_feature   bom: basis of mobility region from pBR322
   3690..4277    -  rep_origin     ori: high-copy-number ColE1/pMB1/pBR322/pUC origin of replication
   4451..5308    -  CDS            bla: BLAT_ECOLX - Experimental evidence at protein level: Swiss-Prot protein existence level 1. TEM-type are the most prevalent beta-lactamases in enterobacteria; they hydrolyze the beta-lactam bond in susceptible beta-lactam antibiotics, thus conferring resistance to penicillins and cephalosporins. TEM-3 and TEM-4 are capable of hydrolyzing cefotaxime and ceftazidime. TEM-5 is capable of hydrolyzing ceftazidime. TEM-6 is capable of hydrolyzing ceftazidime and aztreonam. TEM-8/CAZ-2, TEM- 16/CAZ-7 and TEM-24/CAZ-6 are markedly active against ceftazidime. IRT- 4 shows resistance to beta-lactamase in
   5309..5413    -  promoter       AmpR promoter: bla
   5522..5599    +  promoter       lacIq promoter: lacI (mutant); In the lacIq allele, a single base change in the promoter boosts expression of the lacI gene about 10-fold.
   5600..6682    +  CDS            lacI: lac repressor; lacI; The lac repressor binds to the lac operator to inhibit transcription in E. coli. This inhibition can be relieved by adding lactose or isopropyl-β-D-thiogalactopyranoside (IPTG).
   6695..6716    +  protein_bind   CAP binding site: CAP binding activates transcription in the presence of cAMP. E. coli catabolite activator protein
   6735..6752    +  promoter       tet promoter (fragment): E. coli promoter for tetracycline efflux protein gene
>Addgene plasmid #91433 | pHH0103_NOXA1-2/2-SV2/2 | addgene full sequence | sequence record 201853 | Addgene NGS Result
TTGACAATTAATCATCGGCTCGTATAATGTGTGGAATTGTGAGCGGATAACAATTTCACACAGGAAACAG
CCAGTCCGTTTAGGTGTTTTCACGAGCACTTCACCAACAAGGACCATAGATTATGAAAATCGAAGAACAC
CATCACCATCACCATTCCAGCGGTAAGCTTATGTCCCCTATACTAGGTTATTGGAAAATTAAGGGCCTTG
TGCAACCCACTCGACTTCTTTTGGAATATCTTGAAGAAAAATATGAAGAGCATTTGTATGAGCGCGATGA
AGGTGATAAATGGCGAAACAAAAAGTTTGAATTGGGTTTGGAGTTTCCCAATCTTCCTTATTATATTGAT
GGTGATGTTAAATTAACACAGTCTATGGCCATCATACGTTATATAGCTGACAAGCACAACATGTTGGGTG
GTTGTCCAAAAGAGCGTGCAGAGATTTCAATGCTTGAAGGAGCGGTTTTGGATATTAGATACGGTGTTTC
GAGAATTGCATATAGTAAAGACTTTGAAACTCTCAAAGTTGATTTTCTTAGCAAGCTACCTGAAATGCTG
AAAATGTTCGAAGATCGTTTATGTCATAAAACATATTTAAATGGTGATCATGTAACCCATCCTGACTTCA
TGTTGTATGACGCTCTTGATGTTGTTTTATACATGGACCCAATGTGCCTGGATGCGTTCCCAAAATTAGT
TTGTTTTAAAAAACGTATTGAAGCTATCCCACAAATTGATAAGTACTTGAAATCCAGCAAGTATATAGCA
TGGCCTTTGCAGGGCTGGCAAGCCACGTTTGGTGGTGGCGACCATCCTCCAAAATCGGATCTGGAAGTTC
TGTTCCAGGGGCCCCTGTCCAGCGGTCTGGTTCCGCGTGGTTCCGGTACCGCGGCCCAGCCGGCCATGGC
CCAGGGCGCGCTGTATCAAGTTGTCGCCCAGCATTCTTATTCTGCCCAGGGTCCAGAAGATTTGGGTTTC
CGTCAGGGTGATACCGTTGATGTTCTGTGCGAAGAACCAGATGTTCCACTGGCAGTTGATCAAGCATGGC
TGGAAGGTCATTGCGATGGTCGTATTGGTATCTTTCCGAAATGTTTTGTTGTTCCGGCCGCATA
[142 nt withheld, positions 1115-1256]
C
[98 nt withheld, positions 1258-1355]
AGTTTGTACTGGTGACGAAACTCAGTGTCTAGCTAGAGTGGC
[149 nt withheld, positions 1398-1546]
T
[41 nt withheld, positions 1548-1588]
T
[62 nt withheld, positions 1590-1651]
A
[35 nt withheld, positions 1653-1687]
CCTCCCTCAATCGGTTGAATGTCGCCCTTTTGTCTTTGGCGCTGGTAAACCATATGAA
[86 nt withheld, positions 1746-1831]
T
[54 nt withheld, positions 1833-1886]
CTAGCGCCGCCCTATACCTTGTCTGCCTCCCCGCGTTGCGTCGCGGTGCATGGAGCCGGGCCACCTCGAC
CTGAATGGAAGCCGGCGGCACCTCGCTAACGGATTCACCACTCCAAGAATTGGAGCCAATCAATTCTTGC
GGAGAACTGTGAATGCGCAAACCAACCCTTGGCAGAACATATCCATCGCGTCCGCCATCTCCAGCAGCCG
CACGCGGCGCATCTCGGGCAGCGTTGGGTCCTGGCCACGGGTGCGCATGATCGTGCTCCTGTCGTTGAGG
ACCCGGCTAGGCTGGCGGGGTTGCCTTACTGGTTAGCAGAATGAATCACCGATACGCGAGCGAACGTGAA
GCGACTGCTGCTGCAAAACGTCTGCGACCTGAGCAACAACATGAATGGTCTTCGGTTTCCGTGTTTCGTA
AAGTCTGGAAACGCGGAAGTCAGCGCCCTGCACCATTATGTTCCGGATCTGCATCGCAGGATGCTGCTGG
CTACCCTGTGGAACACCTACATCTGTATTAACGAAGCGCTGGCATTGACCCTGAGTGATTTTTCTCTGGT
CCCGCCGCATCCATACCGCCAGTTGTTTACCCTCACAACGTTCCAGTAACCGGGCATGTTCATCATCAGT
AACCCGTATCGTGAGCATCCTCTCTCGTTTCATCGGTATCATTACCCCCATGAACAGAAATCCCCCTTAC
ACGGAGGCATCAGTGACCAAACAGGAAAAAACCGCCCTTAACATGGCCCGCTTTATCAGAAGCCAGACAT
TAACGCTTCTGGAGAAACTCAACGAGCTGGACGCGGATGAACAGGCAGACATCTGTGAATCGCTTCACGA
CCACGCTGATGAGCTTTACCGCAGGATCCGCGAAATTGTAAGCGTTAATATTTTGTTAAAATTCGCGTTA
AATTTTTGTTAAATCAGCTCATTTTTTAACCAATAGGCCGAAATCGGCAAAATCCCTTATAAATCAAAAG
AATAGACCGAGATAGGGT
[37 nt withheld, positions 2885-2921]
AAAGAACGTGGACTCCAACGTCAAAGG
[49 nt withheld, positions 2949-2997]
T
[91 nt withheld, positions 2999-3089]
G
[124 nt withheld, positions 3091-3214]
CGCGGATCCTGCCTCGCGCGTTTCGGTGATGACGGTGAAAACCTCTGACACATGCAGCTCCCGGAGACGG
TCACAGCTTGTCTGTAAGCGGATGCCGGGAGCAGACAAGCCCGTCAGGGCGCGTCAGCGGGTGTTGGCGG
GTGTCGGGGCGCAGCCATGACCCAGTCACGTAGCGATAGCGGAGTGTATACTGGCTTAACTATGCGGCAT
CAGAGCAGATTGTACTGAGAGTGCACCATATGCGGTGTGAAATACCGCACAGATGCGTAAGGAGAAAATA
CCGCATCAGGCGCTCTTCCGCTTCCTCGCTCACTGACTCGCTGCGCTCGGTCGTTCGGCTGCGGCGAGCG
GTATCAGCTCACTCAAAGGCGGTAATACGGTTATCCACAGAATCAGGGGATAACGCAGGAAAGAACATGT
GAGCAAAAGGCCAGCAAAAGGCCAGGAACCGTAAAAAGGCCGCGTTGCTGGCGTTTTTCCATAGGCTCCG
CCCCCCTGACGAGCATCACAAAAATCGACGCTCAAGTCAGAGGTGGCGAAACCCGACAGGACTATAAAGA
TACCAGGGTTTCCCCCTGGAAGCTCCCTCGTGCGCTCTCCTGTTCCGACCCTGCCGCTTACCGGATACCT
GTCCGCCTTTCTCCCTTCGGGAAGCGTGGCGCTTTCTCATAGCTCACGCTGTAGGTATCTCAGTTCGGTG
TAGGTCGTTCGCTCCAAGCTGGGCTGTGTGCACGAACCCCCCGTTCAGCCCGACCGCTGCGCCTTATCCG
GTAACTATCGTCTTGAGTCCAACCCGGTAAGACACGACTTATCGCCACTGGCAGCAGCCACTGGTAACAG
GATTAGCAGAGCGAGGTATGTAGGCGGTGCTACAGAGTTCTTGAAGTGGTGGCCTAACTACGGCTACACT
AGAAGGACAGTATTTGGTATCTGCGCTCTGCTGAAGCCAGTTACCTTCGGAAAAAGAGTTGGTAGCTCTT
GATCCGGCAAACAAACCACCGCTGGTAGCGGTGGTTTTTTTGTTTGCAAGCAGCAGATTACGCGCAGAAA
AAAAGGATCTCAAGAAGATCCTTTGATCTTTTCTACGGGGTCTGACGCTCAGTGGAACGAAAACTCACGT
TAAGGGATTTTGGTCATGAGATTATCAAAAAGGATCTTCACCTAGATCCTTTTAAATTAAAAATGAAGTT
TTAAATCAATCTAAAGTATATATGAGTAAACTTGGTCTGACAGTTACCAATGCTTAATCAGTGAGGCACC
TATCTCAGCGATCTGTCTATTTCGTTCATCCATAGTTGCCTGACTCCCCGTCGTGTAGATAACTACGATA
CGGGAGGGCTTACCATCTGGCCCCAGTGCTGCAATGATACCGCGAGACCCACGCTCACCGGCTCCAGATT
TATCAGCAATAAACCAGCCAGCCGGAAGGGCCGAGCGCAGAAGTGGTCCTGCAACTTTATCCGCCTCCAT
CCAGTCTATTAATTGTTGCCGGGAAGCTAGAGTAAGTAGTTCGCCAGTTAATAGTTTGCGCAACGTTGTT
GCCATTGCTGCAGGCATCGTGGTGTCACGCTCGTCGTTTGGTATGGCTTCATTCAGCTCCGGTTCCCAAC
GATCAAGGCGAGTTACATGATCCCCCATATTGTGCAAAAAAGCGGTTAGCTCCTTCGGTCCTCCGATCGT
TGTCAGAAGTAAGTTGGCCGCAGTGTTATCACTCATGGTTATGGCAGCACTGCATAATTCTCTTACTGTC
ATGCCATCCGTAAGATGCTTTTCTGTGACTGGTGAGTACTCAACCAAGTCATTCTGAGAATAGTGTATGC
GGCGACCGAGTTGCTCTTGCCCGGCGTCAACACGGGATAATACCGCGCCACATAGCAGAACTTTAAAAGT
GCTCATCATTGGAAAACGTTCTTCGGGGCGAAAACTCTCAAGGATCTTACCGCTGTTGAGATCCAGTTCG
ATGTAACCCACTCGTGCACCCAACTGATCTTCAGCATCTTTTACTTTCACCAGCGTTTCTGGGTGAGCAA
AAACAGGAAGGCAAAATGCCGCAAAAAAGGGAATAAGGGCGACACGGAAATGTTGAATACTCATACTCTT
CCTTTTTCAATATTATTGAAGCATTTATCAGGGTTATTGTCTCATGAGCGGATACATATTTGAATGTATT
TAGAAAAATAAACAAATAGGGGTTCCGCGCACATTTCCCCGAAAAGTGCCACCTGACGTCTAAGAAACCA
TTATTATCATGACATTAACCTATAAAAATAGGCGTATCACGAGGCCCTTTCGTCTTCAAGAATTCCCGAC
ACCATCGAATGGTGCAAAACCTTTCGCGGTATGGCATGATAGCGCCCGGAAGAGAGTCAATTCAGGGTGG
TGAATGTGAAACCAGTAACGTTATACGATGTCGCAGAGTATGCCGGTGTCTCTTATCAGACCGTTTCCCG
CGTGGTGAACCAGGCCAGCCACGTTTCTGCGAAAACGCGGGAAAAAGTGGAAGCGGCGATGGCGGAGCTG
AATTACATTCCCAACCGCGTGGCACAACAACTGGCGGGCAAACAGTCGTTGCTGATTGGCGTTGCCACCT
CCAGTCTGGCCCTGCACGCGCCGTCGCAAATTGTCGCGGCGATTAAATCTCGCGCCGATCAACTGGGTGC
CAGCGTGGTGGTGTCGATGGTAGAACGAAGCGGCGTCGAAGCCTGTAAAGCGGCGGTGCACAATCTTCTC
GCGCAACGCGTCAGTGGGCTGATCATTAACTATCCGCTGGATGACCAGGATGCCATTGCTGTGGAAGCTG
CCTGCACTAATGTTCCGGCGTTATTTCTTGATGTCTCTGACCAGACACCCATCAACAGTATTATTTTCTC
CCATGAAGACGGTACGCGACTGGGCGTGGAGCATCTGGTCGCATTGGGTCACCAGCAAATCGCGCTGTTA
GCGGGCCCATTAAGTTCTGTCTCGGCGCGTCTGCGTCTGGCTGGCTGGCATAAATATCTCACTCGCAATC
AAATTCAGCCGATAGCGGAACGGGAAGGCGACTGGAGTGCCATGTCCGGTTTTCAACAAACCATGCAAAT
GCTGAATGAGGGCATCGTTCCCACTGCGATGCTGGTTGCCAACGATCAGATGGCGCTGGGCGCAATGCGC
GCCATTACCGAGTCCGGGCTGCGCGTTGGTGCGGATATCTCGGTAGTGGGATACGACGATACCGAAGACA
GCTCATGTTATATCCCGCCGTTAACCACCATCAAACAGGATTTTCGCCTGCTGGGGCAAACCAGCGTGGA
CCGCTTGCTGCAACTCTCTCAGGGCCAGGCGGTGAAGGGCAATCAGCTGTTGCCCGTCTCACTGGTGAAA
AGAAAAACCACCCTGGCGCCCAATACGCAAACCGCCTCTCCCCGCGCGTTGGCCGATTCATTAATGCAGC
TGGCACGACAGGTTTCCCGACTGGAAAGCGGGCAGTGAGCGCAACGCAATTAATGTAAGTTAGCTCACTC
ATTAGGCACAATTCTCATGTTTGACAGCTTATCATCGACTGCACGGTGCACCAATGCTTCTGGCGTCAGG
CAGCCATCGGAAGCTGTGGTATGGCTGTGCAGGTCGTAAATCACTGCATAATTCGTGTCGCTCAAGGCGC
ACTCCCGTTCTGGATAATGTTTTTTGCGCCGACATCATAACGGTTCTGGCAAATATTCTGAAATGAGCTG
