>Addgene plasmid #91433 | pHH0103_NOXA1-2/2-SV2/2 | depositor partial sequence | sequence record 175921 | insert sequence
GGTACCGAATTCGGATCCGCGCGCTGTATCAAGTTGTCGCCCAGCATTCTTATTCTGCCCAGGGTCCAGA
AGATTTGGGTTTCCGTCAGGGTGATACCGTTGATGTTCTGTGCGAAGTTGATCAAGCATGGCTGGAAGGT
CATTGCGATGGTCGTATTGGTATCTTTCCGAAATGTTTTGTTGTTCCGGCCGGTGCGGCCGCTAGCTAAG
TCGACGAGCTC
